Addgene plasmid #149604: pVD_85
Purpose: (parent plasmid pCFB257) pX - 3 -LoxP -KlLEU2 -pTEF1 - XylR
Depositing lab: Michael Jensen. Depositing organization: Danmarks Tekniske Universitet. Publication: High-Resolution Scanning of Optimal Biosensor Reporter Promoters in Yeast. Ambri F, D'Ambrosio V, Di Blasi R, Maury J, Jacobsen SAB, McCloskey D, Jensen MK, Keasling JD. ACS Synth Biol. 2020 Feb 21;9(2):218-226. doi: 10.1021/acssynbio.9b00333. Epub 2020 Jan 31. PubMed 31935067.
Backbone
  Vector backbone: pCFB257
  Backbone size w/o insert (bp): 6993
  Total vector size (bp): 8500
  Vector type: Yeast Expression, Synthetic Biology
Growth in bacteria
  Bacterial resistance: Ampicillin, 100 μg/mL
  Growth temperature: 37°C
  Growth strain: DH5alpha
  Copy number: Unknown
Gene/Insert
  Gene/Insert name: XylR
  Insert size (bp): 1053
  Promoter: TEF1
  Tag / fusion protein: SV40 (N terminal on insert)
  Cloning method: Unknown
  Sequencing primers: 5′ gaaattcgcttatttagaagtgtc; 3′ CTCCTTCCTTTTCGGTTAGAG
Terms and licenses: Academic/Nonprofit Terms; Industry Terms: Not Available to Industry
How to cite: pVD_85 was a gift from Michael Jensen (Addgene plasmid # 149604 ; http://n2t.net/addgene:149604 ; RRID:Addgene_149604)
