[The description below was written by a language model from this plasmid's Addgene catalogue record and pLannotate feature annotations shown in this document.]
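Description:
pVD_85 is a yeast expression and synthetic-biology plasmid built on the pCFB257 backbone. Its recorded purpose string (pX-3, LoxP, KlLEU2, pTEF1, XylR) suggests a cassette aimed at a site called X-3, although the record does not describe the targeting arms. No yeast replication origin (2μ or CEN/ARS) appears in the feature table, which fits an integrative rather than episomal design. In E. coli it replicates from a high-copy ColE1/pUC-type origin and is selected with ampicillin through the AmpR β-lactamase gene. The catalogue gives a total size of about 8.5 kb, matching the 8,510 nt sequenced record.

The payload is XylR, listed as a 1,053 bp insert carrying an N-terminal "SV40" tag, presumably the SV40 nuclear localisation signal. It is driven by the constitutive S. cerevisiae TEF1 promoter and followed by the CYC1 terminator. The annotation software did not recognise XylR itself. It labelled only a short stretch of the open reading frame as a fragment resembling the LacI-family repressor scrR, so the source organism of XylR is not stated. An ADH1 terminator lies upstream in the opposite orientation, probably a leftover of the parent vector's bidirectional cloning site.

Yeast selection relies on a LEU2 marker, described in the catalogue as KlLEU2, which complements leucine auxotrophy. The marker is flanked by two loxP sites in the same orientation, so Cre recombinase can excise it and allow it to be reused. Minimal FRT sites and small lacZα, KanR and rrnB fragments are backbone remnants.

The associated publication concerns optimisation of biosensor reporter promoters in yeast. This points to the plasmid supplying a constitutively expressed bacterial transcriptional regulator for pairing with engineered reporter promoters.
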