Features (pLannotate 1.2.2; 20 found; start..end, strand, type, name):
     15..180     -  terminator     ADH1 terminator: S. cerevisiae ADH1; transcription terminator for the S. cerevisiae alcohol dehydrogenase 1 (ADH1) gene
    236..635     +  promoter       TEF1 promoter: S. cerevisiae TEF1; promoter for EF-1α
    729..887     +  CDS            scrR (fragment): SCRR_VIBAL - Protein predicted: Swiss-Prot protein existence level 4. Repressor for the scr operon. Binds D-fructose as an inducer. From Vibrio alginolyticus.
   1753..1940    +  terminator     CYC1 terminator: S. cerevisiae CYC1; transcription terminator for CYC1
   1989..2022    -  protein_bind   loxP: Cre-mediated recombination occurs in the 8-bp core sequence (GCATACAT). Cre recombinase
   2179..3258    -  CDS            LEU2: LEU3_YEAST - Experimental evidence at protein level: Swiss-Prot protein existence level 1. Catalyzes the oxidation of 3-carboxy-2-hydroxy-4- methylpentanoate (3-isopropylmalate) to 3-carboxy-4-methyl-2- oxopentanoate. The product decarboxylates to 4-methyl-2 oxopentanoate. From Saccharomyces cerevisiae (strain ATCC 204508 / S288c) (Baker's yeast).
   3779..4330    -  CDS            RLP7 (fragment): RLP7_YEAST - Also known as RPL7. Experimental evidence at protein level: Swiss-Prot protein existence level 1. Involved in the biogenesis of the 60S ribosomal subunit. May act as a specificity factor that binds precursor rRNAs and tethers the enzymes that carry out the early 5' to 3' exonucleolytic reactions that generate the mature rRNAs. From Saccharomyces cerevisiae (strain ATCC 204508 / S288c) (Baker's yeast).
   4313..4346    -  protein_bind   loxP: Cre-mediated recombination occurs in the 8-bp core sequence (GCATACAT). Cre recombinase
   4390..4408    -  promoter       T7 promoter: promoter for bacteriophage T7 RNA polymerase
   4416..4467    +  CDS            lacZα (fragment): LacZα fragment of β-galactosidase; lacZ fragment
   5097..5130    -  protein_bind   FRT (minimal): supports FLP-mediated excision but not integration (Turan and Bode, 2011) FLP recombinase from the Saccharomyces cerevisiae 2μ plasmid
   5600..5619    +  CDS            lacZα (fragment): LacZα fragment of β-galactosidase; lacZ fragment
   5644..5661    -  terminator     rrnB T2 terminator (fragment): transcription terminator T2 from the E. coli rrnB gene
   5886..6474    -  rep_origin     ori: high-copy-number ColE1/pMB1/pBR322/pUC origin of replication
   6596..7456    -  CDS            AmpR: β-lactamase; bla; confers resistance to ampicillin, carbenicillin, and related antibiotics
   7459..7555    -  promoter       AmpR promoter (fragment): bla
   7585..7609    -  CDS            KanR (fragment): aminoglycoside phosphotransferase; aph(3')-Ia; confers resistance to kanamycin
   7638..7753    +  ncRNA          5S rRNA: Accession: RF00001 - 5S ribosomal RNA
   7757..7797    +  terminator     rrnB T1 terminator (fragment): transcription terminator T1 from the E. coli rrnB gene
   7841..7874    +  protein_bind   FRT (minimal): supports FLP-mediated excision but not integration (Turan and Bode, 2011) FLP recombinase from the Saccharomyces cerevisiae 2μ plasmid
>Addgene plasmid #149604 | pVD_85 | addgene full sequence | sequence record 320160 | Addgene NGS Result
GGAATGCGTGCGATGAGCGACCTCATGCTATACCTGAGAAAGCAACCTGACCTACAGGAAAGAGTTACTC
AAGAATAAGAATTTTCGTTTTAAAACCTAAGAGTCACTTTAAAATTTGTATACACTTATTTTTTTTATAA
CTTATTTAATAATAAAAATCATAAATCATAAGAAATTCGCTTATTTAGAAGTGTCAACAACGTATCTACC
AACGGAATACGTGCGATGCACACACCATAGCTTCAAAATGTTTCTACTCCTTTTTTACTCTTCCAGATTT
TCTCGGACTCCGCGCATCGCCGTACCACTTCAAAACACCCAAGCACAGCATACTAAATTTCCCCTCTTTC
TTCCTCTAGGGTGTCGTTAATTACCCGTACTAAAGGTTTGGAAAAGAAAAAAGAGACCGCCTCGTTTCTT
TTTCTTCGTCGAAAAAGGCAATAAAAATTTTTATCACGTTTCTTTTTCTTGAAAATTTTTTTTTTTGATT
TTTTTCTCTTTCGATGACCTCCCATTGATATTTAAGTTAATAAACGGTCTTCAATTTCTCAAGTTTCAGT
TTCATTTTTCTTGTTCTATTACAACTTTTTTTACTTCTTGCTCATTAGAAAGAAAGCATAGCAATCTAAT
CTAAGTTTTAATTACAAATCTGTCATAAAACAATGCCCAAGAAGAAAAGGAAAGTTAATCAACCAGTAGA
AAGACAGCGTAGGAGAACTACTCAAAGTGCTACAATTCGTGACGTAGCTGCAAGAGCAGGTGTCTCTCCT
ATGACAGTCTCACGTGTAATCAATAGAGAGTCCACAGTTAAAGAGGAAACTAGACAGTTGGTTGAAAAGG
CAATAGCCGACCTTAACTATGCTCCTAATCCTGCAGCCAGATCTTTGGCAGGTAGTGCCCCTTTTAGAAT
TGGCTTACTGTACGATAATCCTTCAACTGGCTACCTTTCTGAATTTCTAGTTGGTGCCTTAGATGAATCA
AGTAGAACCGGTGCTCAAATTGTTATCGAGAAATGTGCTGAACCAGAATTAGCCAGAGCTACACTTGCTA
GATTGTTGAAAACTGGAGTTGATGGACTTATCTTACCTCCACCATTATGCGAATCTCCAGAAGTTCTGGC
CGAGATAAGAGCCGCAGGAGCTGCCGCTGTCGCAGTGGCACCTGGTACAGCTTCTGCCGACATGGCTACT
ATTAGAATCGACAACGAAGCAGCTGCATTTGAGTTGACCCAGCATTTGATTGGCTTGGGTCACAAAAGAT
TCGGATTCATTAAGGGTCATCCAAATCAAACCGTGTCTCAACAAAGGCTTGATGGGTTTATGACTGCTCT
TAAGGCTGCAGGGATCCCACAAGAGAATATCAGAGTGGAACAAGGTTACTTCACATATCGTTCAGGTCTA
GAAGCTGCAGAGAGACTACTAGCAGCCGAACCTAGGCCAACTGCCATCTTCGCTGCTAACGATGATATGG
CAGCTGCAACAGCAGGCGTAGCACATAGACTAGGCTTGGATGTACCAGGCGACGTGTCTATAGTGGGATT
TGATGATACTTCCATAGCTGATAACATTTGGCCACCATTAACAACAGTTCACCAACCAATTGCCGCTATG
GCCAGAGCCGCTGTTGATCTGGTTCTAGAAGAGATCAGAAGGCATAGAGATGGTGGTGGCGAACCTAGAC
AATTGATGCATCCACACACTCTGATCGTTAGAGACTCCTCAGGCCCTGCTGGAGTCTAAATCGCGTGTAT
TCATCCGCTCTAACCGAAAAGGAAGGAGTTAGACAACCTGAAGTCTAGGTCCCTATTTATTTTTTTATAG
TTATGTTAGTATTAAGAACGTTATTTATATTTCAAATTTTTCTTTTTTTTCTGTACAGACGCGTGTACGC
ATGTAACATTATACTGAAAACCTTGCTTGAGAAGGTTTTGGGACGCTCGAGATCGCGTCAGCTGAAGCTT
CGTACGCTGCAGGTCGACAACCCTTAATATAACTTCGTATAATGTATGCTATACGAAGTTATTAGGTCTA
GAGATCCGCAGGCTAACCGGAACCTGTATTATTTAGTTTATGCTACGTTAAATAAAGACCTTTCGTTCAC
ATAACTGAATGTGTAATGGCCTTGAGATTTCAAGCATACCAAGTTGGTGGAGACGGGGTCGTTACAAAAG
ACTCTTTAAGCCAAGATTTCCTTGACAGCCTTGGCGATAGCATCGCCAACCTCAGTGGTAGAGTTAGAAC
CACCAAGGTCACCGGTTCTGACACCTGCATCCAAGACATTTCTAACAGCTTCTTCAAGAGCCCTACCTTC
TTCAACCAAATCCAAGGATAACTTCAACATCATAGCTGCAGATAAGATGGTAGCAATTGGGTTAACCTTG
TTTGCTGGTAAATCTGGGGCAGAACCATGACATGGTTCGTACAAACCGAATGCCTTGTTAGTGTCAGGTA
GGGAAGCTAGAGATGCAGAAGGTAATAAACCCAAAGAACCTGGAATAACAGAGGCTTCATCGGAGATAAT
ATCACCAAACATGTTGTTGGTAATAACAACACCGTTTAGCTTAGTTGGTGATTTAACCAAAATCATAGCA
GCAGAGTCGATCAATTGGTGCTGAACAGTTAATTGTGGGAACTCAGTCTTGATGGTTTCTTCAACAGTCT
TTCTCCACAATCTGGAAGAGGCAAGCACGTTAGCCTTGTCAAGAGACCAGATTGGTAATGGTGGGTTTTG
TTGCAATGCCAAGAAAGCAGCCATTCTTGTAATTCTTTGAACTTCAGGAACACTGTATTTCTCAGAGTCC
CAAGCAACTCCGTCACCTTCATCTTCTTTTCTTTCACCAAAGTAGATACCACCAACCAATTCTCTAACGA
CGACGAAATCGGTACCCTTTGCATATTCAGGCTTCAAAGGAGAAAGATCTAGTAAAGAATCAGAAGCAAA
GTTACATGGTCTCAAGTTGGCGTATAGACCCAATTCCTTTCTGATCTTCAATAGACCTTGTTCTGGTCTA
ACTGCGCCCGTACCCCATTTTGGACCACCAACAGCACCTAGTAAGACAGCATCGGCTTTCTTAGAGGCTT
CTAGAGCTTCATCTGGTAAAGGAGTGCCAGTGGCATCGATGGCAGCACCCCCGATCAAGTGATGTTGGAA
ATTGAACTTAATTTCTGGACGGACTTCAGCAATGGCATTCAAGACCTTAATAGCTTCGTCAGTAACTTCT
TTACCGACGTGATCACCCGGTAGGACAACGATATTCTTAGACATGGTATAATCTGTGTAGTGTGGGATAC
TTTTTACTTCTTCAAATAGGTATCAACAATAAAAATAAATCGAAGCAAATGTAGGAATGCGTTAAAGCAG
ATGTACTTACTTAGAGTACATAGATATATTTATATAATTCAATATATAAAAGTATATGAAGCATCTGATG
TTGAACCTGTCATGACTCTAAACTGGAATGGGTAGTTATGCTTCTGAAGGTTTTCCGTTAGAAAATGAGT
GCAGGGATCAGGCCCGGAACCGGTTTTAGCCTGAAAGGAAAAGAAAAAAATGCGGTGATTACTAGCACGT
GACTGCGCTGAATTGGAATCTACCACAAGTACAGCGAATGGCAAGAGGGAAGGGGAATATATTGTGCCTG
GCGGTAGCGTCTGCTATATCAAATGTTAAACATAACTAAATGCAGTAGTGAATAGAGTAATGTATTTCTA
CATATGTGGGTAGGGCCAATGGGAGCCCGATGTCTATTGTACAGATATTTTCCTTTTATAGTTAATCAAT
TCAACTTGGAAATCATTGAGTCGATATCTACTTGGATAACTGGAGCCGTGGCAGCGTTTGAAATTTGACG
AGTCTTCTTGTTTTGTTCGCGCATTTTCAGTTTATTCAAACGGGAGATGGCACCGAATCCACTGACTTCT
CTGTTCAATTTGAATGGTAATAGGAAGAAAGTACATTTCGAGAAATTTTCGCCCAACGTCGAAATCTCAT
GGATGATATCCTCGATACAAATGACACCTTCATCACCTAATTTCTCTTCAACGATATTGTTGTCATTCAA
GATTATCTCTTTTGGTTCTTTATCTTCTGGCCTTTGCCACATTATTCTAGATCTCTTTTGGATTAAAGAA
CGGATAGATGCAAGTGAAGGTTGTCCGATAACAATATATGGTGATACAAGTTTCAACAATGGGTACACGT
CCTTGGTAAGTTTGATGAAAACACCAGTGTTCAACTCAACAAGTCTCAAAAGAGATAACACTTTGTAAGC
CTTTGCTGGGATCTTCACAGCGAGCTCTCGAGAACCCTTAATATAACTTCGTATAATGTATGCTATACGA
AGTTATTAGGTGATATCAGATCCACTAGTGGCCTATGCACCCAATTCGCCCTATAGTGAGTCGTATTACG
CGCGCTCACTGGCCGTCGTTTTACAACGTCGTGACTGGGAAAACCCTGGCGTTACCCCTGCAGGACTAGT
GCTGAGGCATTAATTGTGTCCGCGTTTCTAAGGCCACTTTTCAATGAAACGGATATTGATATGCTAGTAA
AAGGACGAGCTCAAGAGCGAAAATATAAGTAAAGAATTCGAGTGCACTTGTCTCCATGCAGCAAGATTTC
ATATGAGTCTTTTTTATCTTTTTACTTTTTACATTACACGATATGCACTTTATGAAAATTTAACGAGGTT
GGAAGCCGGATAATCAACCAAAATCAGGCACGAAGGCACACTCGTATATGCATGTTGTTGAAACTCTGTT
ACGCTGAACTAACAATCACACATGTAGAGGTCACCGGGAAAAGTTGCGACCCCATGGAAGGTCGATCTCT
TCGTTTGGCTTTGCTTGGCTGGCGGCATTGCGCTTCTTCGCTTATACCCGTCTCTTGACGCTCGAGCTCG
TTCATTGAGATACCTTTATTCTTGCACATTTTCTGGCTTTTTTCGCTACTCGGGTACATGTAATCATGCA
CACAGAAGGTGCTGTAGGGTGAAAGTTCCTTTGTGCTGTCGTTTGTTTTTAATGCCAAACTTTCCGGTGA
TCAATAACCACCTCATTAAGACCTCAGCGCGGCCGCAAATTTAAATAAAATGAAGTGAAGTTCCTATACT
TTCTAGAGAATAGGAACTTCTATAGTGAGTCGAATAAGGGCGACACAAAATTTATTCTAAATGCATAATA
AATACTGATAACATCTTATAGTTTGTATTATATTTTGTATTATCGTTGACATGTATAATTTTGATATCAA
AAACTGATTTTCCCTTTATTATTTTCGAGATTTATTTTCTTAATTCTCTTTAACAAACTAGAAATATTGT
ATATACAAAAAATCATAAATAATAGATGAATAGTTTAATTATAGGTGTTCATCAATCGAAAAAGCAACGT
ATCTTATTTAAAGTGCGTTGCTTTTTTCTCATTTATAAGGTTAAATAATTCTCATATATCAAGCAAAGTG
ACAGGCGCCCTTAAATATTCTGACAAATGCTCTTTCCCTAAACTCCCCCCATAAAAAAACCCGCCGAAGC
GGGTTTTTACGTTATTTGCGGATTAACGATTACTCGTTATCAGAACCGCCCAGGGGGCCCGAGCTTAAGA
CTGGCCGTCGTTTTACAACACAGAAAGAGTTTGTAGAAACGCAAAAAGGCCATCCGTCAGGGGCCTTCTG
CTTAGTTTGATGCCTGGCAGTTCCCTACTCTCGCCTTCCGCTTCCTCGCTCACTGACTCGCTGCGCTCGG
TCGTTCGGCTGCGGCGAGCGGTATCAGCTCACTCAAAGGCGGTAATACGGTTATCCACAGAATCAGGGGA
TAACGCAGGAAAGAACATGTGAGCAAAAGGCCAGCAAAAGGCCAGGAACCGTAAAAAGGCCGCGTTGCTG
GCGTTTTTCCATAGGCTCCGCCCCCCTGACGAGCATCACAAAAATCGACGCTCAAGTCAGAGGTGGCGAA
ACCCGACAGGACTATAAAGATACCAGGCGTTTCCCCCTGGAAGCTCCCTCGTGCGCTCTCCTGTTCCGAC
CCTGCCGCTTACCGGATACCTGTCCGCCTTTCTCCCTTCGGGAAGCGTGGCGCTTTCTCATAGCTCACGC
TGTAGGTATCTCAGTTCGGTGTAGGTCGTTCGCTCCAAGCTGGGCTGTGTGCACGAACCCCCCGTTCAGC
CCGACCGCTGCGCCTTATCCGGTAACTATCGTCTTGAGTCCAACCCGGTAAGACACGACTTATCGCCACT
GGCAGCAGCCACTGGTAACAGGATTAGCAGAGCGAGGTATGTAGGCGGTGCTACAGAGTTCTTGAAGTGG
TGGGCTAACTACGGCTACACTAGAAGAACAGTATTTGGTATCTGCGCTCTGCTGAAGCCAGTTACCTTCG
GAAAAAGAGTTGGTAGCTCTTGATCCGGCAAACAAACCACCGCTGGTAGCGGTGGTTTTTTTGTTTGCAA
GCAGCAGATTACGCGCAGAAAAAAAGGATCTCAAGAAGATCCTTTGATCTTTTCTACGGGGTCTGACGCT
CAGTGGAACGACGCGCGCGTAACTCACGTTAAGGGATTTTGGTCATGAGCTTGCGCCGTCCCGTCAAGTC
AGCGTAATGCTCTGCTTACCAATGCTTAATCAGTGAGGCACCTATCTCAGCGATCTGTCTATTTCGTTCA
TCCATAGTTGCCTGACTCCCCGTCGTGTAGATAACTACGATACGGGAGGGCTTACCATCTGGCCCCAGCG
CTGCGATGATACCGCGAGAACCACGCTCACCGGCTCCGGATTTATCAGCAATAAACCAGCCAGCCGGAAG
GGCCGAGCGCAGAAGTGGTCCTGCAACTTTATCCGCCTCCATCCAGTCTATTAATTGTTGCCGGGAAGCT
AGAGTAAGTAGTTCGCCAGTTAATAGTTTGCGCAACGTTGTTGCCATCGCTACAGGCATCGTGGTGTCAC
GCTCGTCGTTTGGTATGGCTTCATTCAGCTCCGGTTCCCAACGATCAAGGCGAGTTACATGATCCCCCAT
GTTGTGCAAAAAAGCGGTTAGCTCCTTCGGTCCTCCGATCGTTGTCAGAAGTAAGTTGGCCGCAGTGTTA
TCACTCATGGTTATGGCAGCACTGCATAATTCTCTTACTGTCATGCCATCCGTAAGATGCTTTTCTGTGA
CTGGTGAGTACTCAACCAAGTCATTCTGAGAATAGTGTATGCGGCGACCGAGTTGCTCTTGCCCGGCGTC
AATACGGGATAATACCGCGCCACATAGCAGAACTTTAAAAGTGCTCATCATTGGAAAACGTTCTTCGGGG
CGAAAACTCTCAAGGATCTTACCGCTGTTGAGATCCAGTTCGATGTAACCCACTCGTGCACCCAACTGAT
CTTCAGCATCTTTTACTTTCACCAGCGTTTCTGGGTGAGCAAAAACAGGAAGGCAAAATGCCGCAAAAAA
GGGAATAAGGGCGACACGGAAATGTTGAATACTCATATTCTTCCTTTTTCAATATTATTGAAGCATTTAT
CAGGGTTATTGTCTCATGAGCGGATACATATTTGAATGTATTTAGAAAAATAAACAAATAGGGGTCAGTG
TTACAACCAATTAACCAATTCTGAACATTATCGCGAGCCCATTTATACCTGAATATGGCTCATAACACCC
CTTGTTTGCCTGGCGGCAGTAGCGCGGTGGTCCCACCTGACCCCATGCCGAACTCAGAAGTGAAACGCCG
TAGCGCCGATGGTAGTGTGGGGACTCCCCATGCGAGAGTAGGGAACTGCCAGGCATCAAATAAAACGAAA
GGCTCAGTCGAAAGACTGGGCCTTTCGCCCGGGCTAATTATGGGGTGTCGCCCTTATTCGACTCTATAGT
GAAGTTCCTATTCTCTAGAAAGTATAGGAACTTCTGAAGTGGGGATTTAAATGCGGCCGCGCTGAGGGTT
TAATCGAGATCTTTGTGTTCGGTTACCCGGCTCAGATCCTAACTTCTTCTTTTGGTATGTTTATTCGTAT
AAGTTACTGTTGTCCACAGGCAATACTCTGCAGAAAATTAAAACGGCATTAATGCTAGGACAACCAGAAT
TGTTACTACTGTATGTGCGATAGTTGATAACTGCAACATTATGCCCGGTATATTCTCAAAAAACCCTATT
ACTGCATACGAAGAAATCGCAAGAGAAATCTTTCGGTTTGGAAAAGCTCACTGTGAGGTTCCTTGGAGCC
AATAGTAATACAGCACAATCCAAGGAAAAATCTGGCCTATATGCAAGGAAGGAGAGATAGTCAAAAGCAT
TCTTTCCCCTAGAAGTTGGTGCATATATGGCATCGTTAAAACATATTACCCCCAAAATTTCTTCTCTAAA
CGATGTGCTTGGCCTTTGTTTTGGTTTTTGATGTCGGTCGTTTGAGGCCCCTTGCGGAAAATCGAGATCG
CCGAATGGCACGCGAGGGAAGGGAAATAAGGTTTAAAGGCACTGAAACAATAGGCAAGAAGTAGGCGAGA
GCCGACATACGAGACTATTAAGTCCTCAGCGAGCTCGCAT
