>Addgene plasmid #149604 | pVD_85 | depositor partial sequence | sequence record 313613 | pVD_85 sequence 1911 bps
GAGCGACCTCATGCTATACCTGAGAAAGCAACCTGACCTACAGGAAAGAGTTACTCAAGAATAAGAATTT
TCGTTTTAAAACCTAAGAGTCACTTTAAAATTTGTATACACTTATTTTTTTTATAACTTATTTAATAATA
AAAATCATAAATCATAAGAAATTCGCTTATTTAGAAGTGTCAACAACGTATCTACCAACGGAATGCGTGC
GATGCACACACCATAGCTTCAAAATGTTTCTACTCCTTTTTTACTCTTCCAGATTTTCTCGGACTCCGCG
CATCGCCGTACCACTTCAAAACACCCAAGCACAGCATACTAAATTTCCCCTCTTTCTTCCTCTAGGGTGT
CGTTAATTACCCGTACTAAAGGTTTGGAAAAGAAAAAAGAGACCGCCTCGTTTCTTTTTCTTCGTCGAAA
AAGGCAATAAAAATTTTTATCACGTTTCTTTTTCTTGAAAATTTTTTTTTTTGATTTTTTTCTCTTTCGA
TGACCTCCCATTGATATTTAAGTTAATAAACGGTCTTCAATTTCTCAAGTTTCAGTTTCATTTTTCTTGT
TCTATTACAACTTTTTTTACTTCTTGCTCATTAGAAAGAAAGCATAGCAATCTAATCTAAGTTTTAATTA
CAAATCTGTCATAAAACAATGCCCAAGAAGAAAAGGAAAGTTAATCAACCAGTAGAAAGACAGCGTAGGA
GAACTACTCAAAGTGCTACAATTCGTGACGTAGCTGCAAGAGCAGGTGTCTCTCCTATGACAGTCTCACG
TGTAATCAATAGAGAGTCCACAGTTAAAGAGGAAACTAGACAGTTGGTTGAAAAGGCAATAGCCGACCTT
AACTATGCTCCTAATCCTGCAGCCAGATCTTTGGCAGGTAGTGCCCCTTTTAGAATTGGCTTACTGTACG
ATAATCCTTCAACTGGCTACCTTTCTGAATTTCTAGTTGGTGCCTTAGATGAATCAAGTAGAACCGGTGC
TCAAATTGTTATCGAGAAATGTGCTGAACCAGAATTAGCCAGAGCTACACTTGCTAGATTGTTGAAAACT
GGAGTTGATGGACTTATCTTACCTCCACCATTATGCGAATCTCCAGAAGTTCTGGCCGAGATAAGAGCCG
CAGGAGCTGCCGCTGTCGCAGTGGCACCTGGTACAGCTTCTGCCGACATGGCTACTATTAGAATCGACAA
CGAAGCAGCTGCATTTGAGTTGACCCAGCATTTGATTGGCTTGGGTCACAAAAGATTCGGATTCATTAAG
GGTCATCCAAATCAAACCGTGTCTCAACAAAGGCTTGATGGGTTTATGACTGCTCTTAAGGCTGCAGGGA
TCCCACAAGAGAATATCAGAGTGGAACAAGGTTACTTCACATATCGTTCAGGTCTAGAAGCTGCAGAGAG
ACTACTAGCAGCCGAACCTAGGCCAACTGCCATCTTCGCTGCTAACGATGATATGGCAGCTGCAACAGCA
GGCGTAGCACATAGACTAGGCTTGGATGTACCAGGCGACGTGTCTATAGTGGGATTTGATGATACTTCCA
TAGCTGATAACATTTGGCCACCATTAACAACAGTTCACCAACCAATTGCCGCTATGGCCAGAGCCGCTGT
TGATCTGGTTCTAGAAGAGATCAGAAGGCATAGAGATGGTGGTGGCGAACCTAGACAATTGATGCATCCA
CACACTCTGATCGTTAGAGACTCCTCAGGCCCTGCTGGAGTCTAATAATCGCGTGCATTCATCCGCTCTA
ACCGAAAAGGAAGGAGTTAGACAACCTGAAGTCTAGGTCCCTATTTATTTTTTTATAGTTATGTTAGTAT
TAAGAACGTTATTTATATTTCAAATTTTTCTTTTTTTTCTGTACAGACGCGTGTACGCATGTAACATTAT
ACTGAAAACCTTGCTTGAGAA
